Addgene plasmid #129927: pRDAX-460 N-Tag UnaG[1] L20 FKBP EBPF2
Purpose: PPI (BiFC/TriFC) assay vector
Depositing lab: Gary Lewin. Depositing organization: Max-Delbrueck-Centrum fuer Molekulare Medizin (MDC).
Backbone
  Vector backbone: custom built
  Vector type: Mammalian Expression
Growth in bacteria
  Bacterial resistance: Ampicillin, 100 μg/mL
  Growth temperature: 37°C
  Growth strain: DH5alpha
  Copy number: High Copy
Gene/Insert
  Gene/Insert name: FKBP
  Species: M. musculus (mouse)
  Cloning method: Restriction Enzyme; 5′ cloning site unknown (unknown if destroyed); 3′ cloning site unknown (unknown if destroyed)
Terms and licenses: Academic/Nonprofit Terms; Industry Terms: Not Available to Industry
How to cite: pRDAX-460 N-Tag UnaG[1] L20 FKBP EBPF2 was a gift from Gary Lewin (Addgene plasmid # 129927 ; http://n2t.net/addgene:129927 ; RRID:Addgene_129927)
