[The description below was written by a language model from this plasmid's Addgene catalogue record and pLannotate feature annotations shown in this document.]
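Description:
pRDAX-460 N-Tag UnaG[1] L20 FKBP EBPF2 is a custom-built mammalian expression plasmid of about 6.5 kb designed as a component of a protein–protein interaction assay based on bimolecular or trimolecular fluorescence complementation (BiFC/TriFC). It is maintained in E. coli through a high-copy ColE1/pUC-type origin and is selected with ampicillin via the β-lactamase gene and its native promoter. No mammalian selection marker is annotated, which is consistent with transient transfection use, although the record does not say so explicitly.

The expression unit is driven by the human CMV immediate-early enhancer and promoter, followed by a chimeric β-globin/immunoglobulin intron that promotes efficient mRNA processing. The first open reading frame begins with a fragment of UnaG, the bilirubin-dependent green fluorescent protein from Japanese eel, placed N-terminally to FKBP. The gap between the two annotated coding features presumably corresponds to the "L20" linker in the name. The catalogue lists the insert as mouse FKBP, whereas the automated annotation matches it to DmrB, the F36V variant of FKBP12 that binds synthetic ligands; the record does not resolve this difference. Because the UnaG fragment is non-fluorescent on its own, green signal should appear only when a partner fused to the complementary fragment(s) is brought into proximity.

Downstream, an EMCV IRES directs translation of EBFP2 from the same transcript, giving a blue fluorescent readout of transfection and expression level against which the complementation signal can be normalised. A second chimeric intron, a WPRE, and a bGH polyadenylation signal complete the cassette. A T3 promoter, a β-globin fragment and a rabbit β-globin poly(A) signal lie further downstream, apparently as backbone remnants.
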