Features (pLannotate 1.2.2; 17 found; start..end, strand, type, name):
    155..532     +  enhancer       CMV enhancer: human cytomegalovirus immediate early enhancer
    534..733     +  promoter       CMV promoter: human cytomegalovirus (CMV) immediate early promoter
    872..1004    +  intron         chimeric intron: chimera between introns from human β-globin and immunoglobulin heavy chain genes
   1025..1279    +  CDS            UnaG (fragment): UnaG is a basic (constitutively fluorescent) green fluorescent protein published in 2013, derived from Anguilla japonica. It has low acid sensitivity. It requires the cofactor bilirubin for fluorescence.
   1337..1657    +  CDS            DmrB: F36V mutant of FK506-binding protein FKBP12 binds synthetic ligands that do not bind wild-type FKBP
   1674..2260    +  misc_feature   IRES2: internal ribosome entry site (IRES) of the encephalomyocarditis virus (EMCV)
   2261..2980    +  CDS            EBFP2: enhanced blue variant of GFP (Ai et al., 2007) mammalian codon-optimized
   3026..3158    +  intron         chimeric intron: chimera between introns from human β-globin and immunoglobulin heavy chain genes
   3167..3755    +  misc_feature   WPRE: woodchuck hepatitis virus posttranscriptional regulatory element
   3759..3775    +  misc_feature   MCS (fragment): pUC18/19 multiple cloning site
   3788..3899    +  polyA_signal   bGH poly(A) signal: bovine growth hormone polyadenylation signal
   3995..4013    -  promoter       T3 promoter: promoter for bacteriophage T3 RNA polymerase
   4072..4146    +  CDS            HBB (fragment): HBB_PONPY - Experimental evidence at transcript level: Swiss-Prot protein existence level 2. Involved in oxygen transport from the lung to the various peripheral tissues. From Pongo pygmaeus (Bornean orangutan).
   4217..4272    +  polyA_signal   β-globin poly(A) signal: rabbit β-globin polyadenylation signal (Gil and Proudfoot, 1987)
   4651..5239    -  rep_origin     ori: high-copy-number ColE1/pMB1/pBR322/pUC origin of replication
   5410..6270    -  CDS            AmpR: β-lactamase; bla; confers resistance to ampicillin, carbenicillin, and related antibiotics
   6271..6375    -  promoter       AmpR promoter: bla
>Addgene plasmid #129927 | pRDAX-460 N-Tag UnaG[1] L20 FKBP EBPF2 | addgene full sequence | sequence record 266222 | Addgene NGS Result
GCCTGCCTCCAGGCCTCAATATTGGCCATTAGCCATATTATTCATTGGTTATATAGCATAAATCAATATT
GGCTATTGGCCATTGCATACGTTGTATCTATATCATAATATGTACATTTATATTGGCTCATGTCCAATAT
GACCGCCATGTTGGCATTGATTATTGACTAGTTATTAATAGTAATCAATTACGGGGTCATTAGTTCATAG
CCCATATATGGAGTTCCGCGTTACATAACTTACGGTAAATGGCCCGCCTGGCTGACCGCCCAACGACCCC
CGCCCATTGACGTCAATAATGACGTATGTTCCCATAGTAACGCCAATAGGGACTTTCCATTGACGTCAAT
GGGTGGAGTATTTACGGTAAACTGCCCACTTGGCAGTACATCAAGTGTATCATATGCCAAGTCCGCCCCC
TATTGACGTCAATGACGGTAAATGGCCCGCCTGGCATTATGCCCAGTACATGACCTTACGGGACTTTCCT
ACTTGGCAGTACATCTACGTATTAGTCATCGCTATTACCATGGTGATGCGGTTTTGGCAGTACACCAATG
GGCGTGGATAGCGGTTTGACTCACGGGGATTTCCAAGTCTCCACCCCATTGACGTCAATGGGAGTTTGTT
TTGGCACCAAAATCAACGGGACTTTCCAAAATGTCGTAATAACCCCGCCCCGTTGACGCAAATGGGCGGT
AGGCGTGTACGGTGGGAGGTCTATATAAGCAGAGCTCGTTTAGTGAACCGTCAGATCACTAGAAGCTTTA
TTGCGGTAGTTTATCACAGTTAAATTGCTAACGCAGTCAGTGCTTCTGACACAACAGTCTCGAACTTAAG
CTGCAGAAGTTGGTCGTGAGGCACTGGGCAGGTAAGTATCAAGGTTACAAGACAGGTTTAAGGAGACCAA
TAGAAACTGGGCTTGTCGAGACAGAGAAGACTCTTGCGTTTCTGATAGGCACCTATTGGTCTTACTGACA
TCCACTTTGCCTTTCTCTCCACAGGTGTCCACTCCCAGGCCACCATGGTCGAAAAGTTCGTGGGCACATG
GAAGATTGCCGATAGCCACAACTTCGGCGAATACCTCAAAGCTATAGGGGCACCAAAAGAGCTTAGCGAT
GGTGGAGATGCGACAACTCCCACACTGTACATTAGCCAGAAAGACGGAGACAAGATGACTGTCAAGATCG
AGAATGGGCCTCCCACCTTTCTGGACACACAGGTTAAGTTCAAACTGGGTGAGGAGTTTGACGAGTTTCC
CAGTGATCGCAGGAAAGGGAGTCCTGGCGGTGGATCCGGAGGCTCTGGGAGCTCTGCCAGCGGTGGCAGC
ACCTCCGGAGTGCAGGTGGAAACCATCTCCCCAGGAGACGGGCGCACCTTCCCCAAGCGCGGCCAGACCT
GCGTGGTGCACTACACCGGGATGCTTGAAGATGGAAAGAAATTTGATTCCTCCCGGGACAGAAACAAGCC
CTTTAAGTTTATGCTAGGCAAGCAGGAGGTGATCCGAGGCTGGGAAGAAGGGGTTGCCCAGATGAGTGTG
GGTCAGAGAGCCAAACTGACTATATCTCCAGATTATGCCTATGGTGCCACTGGGCACCCAGGCATCATCC
CACCACATGCCACTCTCGTCTTCGATGTGGAGCTTCTAAAACTGGAATAAGAATTCAGATCCGCCCCTCT
CCCTCCCCCCCCCCTAACGTTACTGGCCGAAGCCGCTTGGAATAAGGCCGGTGTGCGTTTGTCTATATGT
TATTTTCCACCATATTGCCGTCTTTTGGCAATGTGAGGGCCCGGAAACCTGGCCCTGTCTTCTTGACGAG
CATTCCTAGGGGTCTTTCCCCTCTCGCCAAAGGAATGCAAGGTCTGTTGAATGTCGTGAAGGAAGCAGTT
CCTCTGGTAGCTTCTTGAAGACAAACAACGTCTGTAGCGACCCTTTGCAGGCAGCGGAACCCCCCACCTG
GCGACAGGTGCCTCTGCGGCCAAAAGCCACGTGTATAAGATACACCTGCAAAGGCGGCACAACCCCAGTG
CCACGTTGTGAGTTGGATAGTTGTGGAAAGAGTCAAATGGCTCTCCTCAAGCGTATTCAACAAGGGGCTG
AAGGATGCCCAGAAGGTACCCCATTGTATGGGATCTGATCTGGGGCCTCGGTACACATGCTTTACATGTG
TTTAGTCGAGGTTAAAAAAACGTCTAGGCCCCCCGAACCACGGGGACGTGGTTTTCCTTTGAAAAACACG
ATGATAATATGGCCACAACCATGGTGAGCAAGGGCGAGGAGCTGTTCACCGGGGTGGTGCCCATCCTGGT
CGAGCTGGACGGCGACGTAAACGGCCACAAGTTCAGCGTGAGGGGCGAGGGCGAGGGCGATGCCACCAAC
GGCAAGCTGACCCTGAAGTTCATCTGCACCACCGGCAAGCTGCCCGTGCCCTGGCCCACCCTCGTGACCA
CCCTGAGCCACGGCGTGCAGTGCTTCGCCCGCTACCCCGACCACATGAAGCAGCACGACTTCTTCAAGTC
CGCCATGCCCGAAGGCTACGTCCAGGAGCGCACCATCTTCTTCAAGGACGACGGCACCTACAAGACCCGC
GCCGAGGTGAAGTTCGAGGGCGACACCCTGGTGAACCGCATCGAGCTGAAGGGCGTCGACTTCAAGGAGG
ACGGCAACATCCTGGGGCACAAGCTGGAGTACAACTTCAACAGCCACAACATCTATATCATGGCCGTCAA
GCAGAAGAACGGCATCAAGGTGAACTTCAAGATCCGCCACAACGTGGAGGACGGCAGCGTGCAGCTCGCC
GACCACTACCAGCAGAACACCCCCATCGGCGACGGCCCCGTGCTGCTGCCCGACAGCCACTACCTGAGCA
CCCAGTCCGTGCTGAGCAAAGACCCCAACGAGAAGCGCGATCACATGGTCCTGCTGGAGTTCCGCACCGC
CGCCGGGATCACTCTCGGCATGGACGAGCTGTACAAGTAAACCGGTGCTCGAGGTACCGATGAATAGCTA
AGGTAGAGGCCGCAGGTAAGTATCAAGGTTACAAGACAGGTTTAAGGAGACCAATAGAAACTGGGCTTGT
CGAGACAGAGAAGACTCTTGCGTTTCTGATAGGCACCTATTGGTCTTACTGACATCCACTTTGCCTTTCT
CTCCACAGGTGTCGACAATCAACCTCTGGATTACAAAATTTGTGAAAGATTGACTGGTATTCTTAACTAT
GTTGCTCCTTTTACGCTATGTGGATACGCTGCTTTAATGCCTTTGTATCATGCTATTGCTTCCCGTATGG
CTTTCATTTTCTCCTCCTTGTATAAATCCTGGTTGCTGTCTCTTTATGAGGAGTTGTGGCCCGTTGTCAG
GCAACGTGGCGTGGTGTGCACTGTGTTTGCTGACGCAACCCCCACTGGTTGGGGCATTGCCACCACCTGT
CAGCTCCTTTCCGGGACTTTCGCTTTCCCCCTCCCTATTGCCACGGCGGAACTCATCGCCGCCTGCCTTG
CCCGCTGCTGGACAGGGGCTCGGCTGTTGGGCACTGACAATTCCGTGGTGTTGTCGGGGAAGCTGACGTC
CTTTCCATGGCTGCTCGCCTGTGTTGCCACCTGGATTCTGCGCGGGACGTCCTTCTGCTACGTCCCTTCG
GCCCTCAATCCAGCGGACCTTCCTTCCCGCGGCCTGCTGCCGGCTCTGCGGCCTCTTCCGCGTCTTCGCC
TTCGCCCTCAGACGAGTCGGATCTCCCTTTGGGCCGCCTCCCCGCCTGGAATTCGAGCTCGGTACGATCA
GCCTCGACTGTGCCTTCTAGTTGCCAGCCATCTGTTGTTTGCCCCTCCCCCGTGCCTTCCTTGACCCTGG
AAGGTGCCACTCCCACTGTCCTTTCCTAATAAAATGAGGAAATTGCATCGCATTGTCTGAGTAGGTGTCA
TTCTATTCTGGGGGGTGGGGTGGGGCAGGACAGCAAGGGGGAGGATTGGGAAGACAATAGCCCAGCTTTT
GTTCCCTTTAGTGAGGGTTAATTGCGCGCTTGGCGTAATCATGGTCATAGCTGTTTCCTGTGTGAAATTG
TTATCCGCTAATTCACTCCTCAGGTGCAGGCTGCCTATCAGAAGGTGGTGGCTGGTGTGGCCAATGCCCT
GGCTCACAAATACCACTGAGATCTTTTTCCCTCTGCCAAAAATTATGGGGACATCATGAAGCCCCTTGAG
CATCTGACTTCTGGCTAATAAAGGAAATTTATTTTCATTGCAATAGTGTGTTGGAATTTTTTGTGTCTCT
CACTCGGAAGGACATATGGGAGGGCAAATCATTTAAAACATCAGAATGAGTATTTGGTTTAGAGTTTGGC
AACATATGCCCATATGCTGGCTGCCATGAACAAAGGTTGGCTATAAAGAGGTCATCAGTATATGAAACAG
CCCCCTGCTGTCCATTCCTTATTCCATAGAAAAGCCTTGACTTGAGGTTAGATTTTTTTTATATTTTGTT
TTGTGTTATTTTTTTCTTTAACATCCCTAAAATTTTCCTTACATGTTTTACTAGCCAGATTTTTCCTCCT
CTCCTGACTACTCCCAGTCATAGCTGTCCCTCTTCTCTTATGGAGATCGGCCGGCCGCCGGCGTCGACGC
GCGCGGCCGCGGCGCGCCGTTGCTGGCGTTTTTCCATAGGCTCCGCCCCCCTGACGAGCATCACAAAAAT
CGACGCTCAAGTCAGAGGTGGCGAAACCCGACAGGACTATAAAGATACCAGGCGTTTCCCCCTGGAAGCT
CCCTCGTGCGCTCTCCTGTTCCGACCCTGCCGCTTACCGGATACCTGTCCGCCTTTCTCCCTTCGGGAAG
CGTGGCGCTTTCTCATAGCTCACGCTGTAGGTATCTCAGTTCGGTGTAGGTCGTTCGCTCCAAGCTGGGC
TGTGTGCACGAACCCCCCGTTCAGCCCGACCGCTGCGCCTTATCCGGTAACTATCGTCTTGAGTCCAACC
CGGTAAGACACGACTTATCGCCACTGGCAGCAGCCACTGGTAACAGGATTAGCAGAGCGAGGTATGTAGG
CGGTGCTACAGAGTTCTTGAAGTGGTGGCCTAACTACGGCTACACTAGAAGAACAGTATTTGGTATCTGC
GCTCTGCTGAAGCCAGTTACCTTCGGAAAAAGAGTTGGTAGCTCTTGATCCGGCAAACAAACCACCGCTG
GTAGCGGTGGTTTTTTTGTTTGCAAGCAGCAGATTACGCGCAGAAAAAAAGGATCTCAAGAAGATCCTTT
GATCTTTTCTACGGGGTCTGACGCTCAGTGGAACGAAAACTCACGTTAAGGGATTTTGGTCATGAGATTA
TCAAAAAGGATCTTCACCTAGATCCTTTTAAATTAAAAATGAAGTTTTAAATCAATCTAAAGTATATATG
AGTAAACTTGGTCTGACAGTTACCAATGCTTAATCAGTGAGGCACCTATCTCAGCGATCTGTCTATTTCG
TTCATCCATAGTTGCCTGACTCCCCGTCGTGTAGATAACTACGATACGGGAGGGCTTACCATCTGGCCCC
AGTGCTGCAATGATACCGCGAGACCCACGCTCACCGGCTCCAGATTTATCAGCAATAAACCAGCCAGCCG
GAAGGGCCGAGCGCAGAAGTGGTCCTGCAACTTTATCCGCCTCCATCCAGTCTATTAATTGTTGCCGGGA
AGCTAGAGTAAGTAGTTCGCCAGTTAATAGTTTGCGCAACGTTGTTGCCATTGCTACAGGCATCGTGGTG
TCACGCTCGTCGTTTGGTATGGCTTCATTCAGCTCCGGTTCCCAACGATCAAGGCGAGTTACATGATCCC
CCATGTTGTGCAAAAAAGCGGTTAGCTCCTTCGGTCCTCCGATCGTTGTCAGAAGTAAGTTGGCCGCAGT
GTTATCACTCATGGTTATGGCAGCACTGCATAATTCTCTTACTGTCATGCCATCCGTAAGATGCTTTTCT
GTGACTGGTGAGTACTCAACCAAGTCATTCTGAGAATAGTGTATGCGGCGACCGAGTTGCTCTTGCCCGG
CGTCAATACGGGATAATACCGCGCCACATAGCAGAACTTTAAAAGTGCTCATCATTGGAAAACGTTCTTC
GGGGCGAAAACTCTCAAGGATCTTACCGCTGTTGAGATCCAGTTCGATGTAACCCACTCGTGCACCCAAC
TGATCTTCAGCATCTTTTACTTTCACCAGCGTTTCTGGGTGAGCAAAAACAGGAAGGCAAAATGCCGCAA
AAAAGGGAATAAGGGCGACACGGAAATGTTGAATACTCATACTCTTCCTTTTTCAATATTATTGAAGCAT
TTATCAGGGTTATTGTCTCATGAGCGGATACATATTTGAATGTATTTAGAAAAATAAACAAATAGGGGTT
CCGCGCACATTTCCCCGAAAAGTGCCACCTGACGTCTAAGAAACCATTATTATCATGACATTAACCTATA
AAAATAGGCGTATCACGAGGCCCTTTCGTCTACGCGCGCGCCGGCGGCGCGCCGTCGACGGCCGGCCGCG
GCCGC
